Addgene plasmid #88761: pDONR223-ZNF678
Purpose: Donor Vector containing ZNF678 transcription factor, part of the Human TFome Collection
Depositing lab: Marc Vidal. Depositing organization: Dana-Farber Cancer Institute. Publication: A comprehensive library of human transcription factors for cell fate engineering. Ng AHM, Khoshakhlagh P, Rojo Arias JE, Pasquini G, Wang K, Swiersy A, Shipman SL, Appleton E, Kiaee K, Kohman RE, Vernet A, Dysart M, Leeper K, Saylor W, Huang JY, Graveline A, Taipale J, Hill DE, Vidal M, Melero-Martin JM, Busskamp V, Church GM. Nat Biotechnol. 2021 Apr;39(4):510-519. doi: 10.1038/s41587-020-0742-6. Epub 2020 Nov 30. PubMed 33257861.
Backbone
  Vector backbone: pDONR223
  Backbone manufacturer: Invitrogen
  Backbone size w/o insert (bp): 3000
  Vector type: Gateway Donor Vector
Growth in bacteria
  Bacterial resistance: Spectinomycin, 50 μg/mL
  Growth temperature: 37°C
  Growth strain: DH5alpha
  Copy number: High Copy
Gene/Insert
  Gene/Insert name: ZNF678
  Species: H. sapiens (human)
  Insert size (bp): 249
  Mutation: Last nucleotide of stop codon removed to allow for Gateway C-terminal fusions
  Entrez Gene: ZNF678 (a.k.a. FLJ18355, FLJ22822, MGC15634, MGC42493)
  Cloning method: Gateway Cloning
  Sequencing primers: 5′ M13F(-21); 3′ M13R
Terms and licenses: Academic/Nonprofit Terms; Industry Terms: Not Available to Industry
Depositor comments: Represents the ORFeome subset of the TFome
How to cite: pDONR223-ZNF678 was a gift from Marc Vidal (Addgene plasmid # 88761 ; http://n2t.net/addgene:88761 ; RRID:Addgene_88761)
