[The description below was written by a language model from this plasmid's Addgene catalogue record.]
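Description:
pDONR223-ZNF678 is a Gateway donor-backbone clone (functionally an entry clone) carrying the open reading frame of the human zinc finger transcription factor ZNF678 in the Invitrogen pDONR223 backbone. It is a bacterial cloning and storage plasmid, not an expression vector. It is maintained at high copy number in standard E. coli cloning strains such as DH5alpha and selected with spectinomycin. The backbone is listed at about 3 kb without the insert. No feature table accompanies the record, so the origin of replication, the attachment sites and other backbone elements are not itemised. The record also names no promoter driving the insert, as expected for a Gateway donor vector, in which the ORF simply sits between recombination sites.

The insert is recorded as 249 bp, short for a zinc finger protein, so it may represent a short isoform or partial ORF, although the record does not say which. The last nucleotide of the stop codon has been removed, so the reading frame stays open at its 3′ end. After Gateway recombination into a destination vector, the coding sequence can therefore be read through into a C-terminal tag or fusion partner supplied by that vector. M13 forward and reverse priming sites flank the insert for sequence verification.

The plasmid belongs to the Human TFome Collection, a comprehensive library of human transcription factors assembled for cell fate engineering, and specifically to the subset derived from the ORFeome. Its typical use is as a source clone for moving ZNF678 into expression vectors of choice for overexpression screens or functional studies of individual factors.
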