>Addgene plasmid #88761 | pDONR223-ZNF678 | depositor partial sequence | sequence record 172365 | insert
ATGGTTGACCTGCTTTCCATGTCTCAAAACATTAGTCCCTACAAGAACCCTATGAGGTTTATCTTCTTTT
CACCCATTTTGAGAGAAGAAAAGTTCAGCTCAGAGAGCTGCAGGAACATTGGGGACATCTCCAAGTCACA
GCCAATAGGTGGCAGTCATCAGTGTGTCTTGGAAGGGACAAACATTGAGCTTCTGAACAGCTACTCCAGA
AACTATGGTGCTGTGGTGAAGTCCTGGTTAGGAGCCTAG
